Addgene plasmid #163375: HA-Clover-HIF-2alpha T528E
Purpose: Express HA- and Clover-tagged HIF-2alpha (with a site-directed mutation Thr528Glu) plasmid
Depositing lab: Violaine Sée. Depositing organization: University of Liverpool.
Backbone
  Vector backbone: HA-Clover-HIF-2_ Wildtype
  Backbone manufacturer: Leonard Daly
  Backbone size w/o insert (bp): 6163
  Vector type: Mammalian Expression
  Selectable markers: Neomycin (select with G418)
Growth in bacteria
  Bacterial resistance: Ampicillin, 100 μg/mL
  Growth temperature: 37°C
  Growth strain: DH5alpha
  Copy number: High Copy
Gene/Insert
  Gene/Insert name: Hypoxia Inducible Factor 2 alpha (alt names: HIF-2a; ESAP1)
  Species: H. sapiens (human)
  Insert size (bp): 2613
  Mutation: T528E
  Entrez Gene: EPAS1 (a.k.a. ECYT4, HIF2A, HLF, MOP2, PASD2, bHLHe73)
  Promoter: CMV Promoter
  Tag / fusion protein: HA- and Clover-tagged (N terminal on backbone)
  Cloning method: Restriction Enzyme; 5′ cloning site BsrGI (not destroyed); 3′ cloning site NotI (not destroyed)
  Sequencing primers: 5′ GCAGAACACCCCCATCGG; 3′ CAGTACCAGGACTACAGC
Resource information
  A portion of this plasmid was derived from a plasmid made by: HIF2A gene from HaloTag-HIF-2a plasmid (obtained from the Katzusa DNA Research Institute)
Terms and licenses: Academic/Nonprofit Terms; Industry Terms: Not Available to Industry
Depositor comments: Site-directed Mutagenesis
How to cite: HA-Clover-HIF-2alpha T528E was a gift from Violaine Sée (Addgene plasmid # 163375 ; http://n2t.net/addgene:163375 ; RRID:Addgene_163375)
