[The description below was written by a language model from this plasmid's Addgene catalogue record and pLannotate feature annotations shown in this document.]
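Description:
HA-Clover-HIF-2alpha T528E is a mammalian expression plasmid of about 8.8 kb that produces human hypoxia-inducible factor 2 alpha (EPAS1) carrying a threonine-to-glutamate substitution at residue 528. It was made by site-directed mutagenesis of the corresponding wild-type HA-Clover-HIF-2alpha construct. It is propagated in E. coli through a high-copy ColE1/pUC-type origin with ampicillin resistance (AmpR under its own bla promoter), and it also carries an f1 origin. For selection in mammalian cells, an SV40 early promoter drives a neomycin phosphotransferase gene followed by an SV40 polyadenylation signal, which allows G418 selection of stable transfectants.

The expression cassette uses the CMV immediate-early enhancer and promoter to transcribe a single fusion reading frame, terminated by the bovine growth hormone polyadenylation signal. Clover, a bright green/yellow Aequorea-derived fluorescent protein, sits directly upstream of the roughly 2.6 kb EPAS1 coding sequence, which was inserted between BsrGI and NotI sites that remain intact. The catalogue entry places an HA epitope at the N terminus together with Clover. The automated feature table does not annotate the HA tag separately, though there is a short unannotated stretch between the T7 promoter and Clover. T7 and SP6 promoters flank the insert. Small annotated fragments, such as a truncated HIV-1 LTR, bom, ble and lacI pieces, appear to be backbone remnants or partial database matches rather than functional elements.

The fusion allows HIF-2alpha to be followed by live-cell fluorescence imaging and detected through the HA epitope. A Thr-to-Glu change is commonly used to mimic phosphorylation, but the record does not state the reason for this mutation.
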