Features (pLannotate 1.2.2; 22 found; start..end, strand, type, name):
     30..82      -  misc_feature   bom (fragment): basis of mobility region from pBR322
    237..616     +  enhancer       CMV enhancer: human cytomegalovirus immediate early enhancer
    617..820     +  promoter       CMV promoter: human cytomegalovirus (CMV) immediate early promoter
    816..849     +  LTR            5' LTR (truncated) (fragment): truncated 5' long terminal repeat (LTR) from HIV-1
    865..883     +  promoter       T7 promoter: promoter for bacteriophage T7 RNA polymerase
    945..1661    +  CDS            Clover: Clover is a basic (constitutively fluorescent) green/yellow fluorescent protein published in 2012, derived from Aequorea victoria. It is reported to be a rapidly-maturing weak dimer with high acid sensitivity.
   1668..4277    +  CDS            EPAS1: EPAS1_HUMAN - Also known as BHLHE73, HIF2A, MOP2, PASD2. Experimental evidence at protein level: Swiss-Prot protein existence level 1. Transcription factor involved in the induction of oxygen regulated genes. Heterodimerizes with ARNT; heterodimer binds to core DNA sequence 5'-TACGTG-3' within the hypoxia response element (HRE) of target gene promoters (By similarity). Regulates the vascular endothelial growth factor (VEGF) expression and seems to be implicated in the development of blood vessels and the tubular system of lung. May also play a role in the formation of the endothelium that give
   4331..4349    -  promoter       SP6 promoter: promoter for bacteriophage SP6 RNA polymerase
   4375..4599    +  polyA_signal   bGH poly(A) signal: bovine growth hormone polyadenylation signal
   4603..4624    +  promoter       SV40 promoter (fragment): SV40 enhancer and early promoter
   4645..5073    +  rep_origin     f1 ori (sequence partly withheld): f1 bacteriophage origin of replication; arrow indicates direction of (+) strand synthesis
   5087..5416    +  promoter       SV40 promoter: SV40 enhancer and early promoter
   5483..6274    +  CDS            neo: KKA2_KLEPN - Also known as kan, nptII. Experimental evidence at protein level: Swiss-Prot protein existence level 1. Resistance to kanamycin, neomycin, paromomycin, ribostamycin, butirosin and gentamicin B. From Klebsiella pneumoniae.
   6298..6456    +  CDS            ble (fragment): BLE_KLEPN - Experimental evidence at protein level: Swiss-Prot protein existence level 1. Binding protein with a strong affinity to the bleomycin family of antibiotics. Binds to CL990; an antimitotic-antibiotic compound. From Klebsiella pneumoniae.
   6451..6572    +  polyA_signal   SV40 poly(A) signal: SV40 polyadenylation signal
   6645..6661    -  protein_bind   lac operator: The lac repressor binds to the lac operator to inhibit transcription in E. coli. This inhibition can be relieved by adding lactose or isopropyl-β-D-thiogalactopyranoside (IPTG). lac repressor encoded by lacI
   6669..6699    -  promoter       lac promoter: promoter for the E. coli lac operon
   6714..6735    -  protein_bind   CAP binding site: CAP binding activates transcription in the presence of cAMP. E. coli catabolite activator protein
   6748..6840    -  CDS            lacI (fragment): lac repressor; lacI; The lac repressor binds to the lac operator to inhibit transcription in E. coli. This inhibition can be relieved by adding lactose or isopropyl-β-D-thiogalactopyranoside (IPTG).
   7023..7611    -  rep_origin     ori: high-copy-number ColE1/pMB1/pBR322/pUC origin of replication
   7782..8642    -  CDS            AmpR: β-lactamase; bla; confers resistance to ampicillin, carbenicillin, and related antibiotics
   8643..8747    -  promoter       AmpR promoter: bla
>Addgene plasmid #163375 | HA-Clover-HIF-2alpha T528E | addgene full sequence | sequence record 322515 | Addgene NGS Result
TCGACGGATCGGGAGATCTCCCGATCCCCTATGGTGCACTCTCAGTACAATCTGCTCTGATGCCGCATAG
TTAAGCCAGTATCTGCTCCCTGCTTGTGTGTTGGAGGTCGCTGAGTAGTGCGCGAGCAAAATTTAAGCTA
CAACAAGGCAAGGCTTGACCGACAATTGCATGAAGAATCTGCTTAGGGTTAGGCGTTTTGCGCTGCTTCG
CGATGTACGGGCCAGATATACGCGTTGACATTGATTATTGACTAGTTATTAATAGTAATCAATTACGGGG
TCATTAGTTCATAGCCCATATATGGAGTTCCGCGTTACATAACTTACGGTAAATGGCCCGCCTGGCTGAC
CGCCCAACGACCCCCGCCCATTGACGTCAATAATGACGTATGTTCCCATAGTAACGCCAATAGGGACTTT
CCATTGACGTCAATGGGTGGAGTATTTACGGTAAACTGCCCACTTGGCAGTACATCAAGTGTATCATATG
CCAAGTACGCCCCCTATTGACGTCAATGACGGTAAATGGCCCGCCTGGCATTATGCCCAGTACATGACCT
TATGGGACTTTCCTACTTGGCAGTACATCTACGTATTAGTCATCGCTATTACCATGGTGATGCGGTTTTG
GCAGTACATCAATGGGCGTGGATAGCGGTTTGACTCACGGGGATTTCCAAGTCTCCACCCCATTGACGTC
AATGGGAGTTTGTTTTGGCACCAAAATCAACGGGACTTTCCAAAATGTCGTAACAACTCCGCCCCATTGA
CGCAAATGGGCGGTAGGCGTGTACGGTGGGAGGTCTATATAAGCAGAGCTCTCTGGCTAACTAGAGAACC
CACTGCTTACTGGCTTATCGAAATTAATACGACTCACTATAGGGAGACCCAAGCTTACCATGGCCTACCC
CTACGACGTGCCCGACTACGCCTCCCTCGGATCCATGGTGAGCAAGGGCGAGGAGCTGTTCACCGGGGTG
GTGCCCATCCTGGTCGAGCTGGACGGCGACGTAAACGGCCACAAGTTCAGCGTCCGCGGCGAGGGCGAGG
GCGATGCCACCAACGGCAAGCTGACCCTGAAGTTCATCTGCACCACCGGCAAGCTGCCCGTGCCCTGGCC
CACCCTCGTGACCACCTTCGGCTACGGCGTGGCCTGCTTCAGCCGCTACCCCGACCACATGAAGCAGCAC
GACTTCTTCAAGTCCGCCATGCCCGAAGGCTACGTCCAGGAGCGCACCATCTCTTTCAAGGACGACGGTA
CCTACAAGACCCGCGCCGAGGTGAAGTTCGAGGGCGACACCCTGGTGAACCGCATCGAGCTGAAGGGCAT
CGACTTCAAGGAGGACGGCAACATCCTGGGGCACAAGCTGGAGTACAACTTCAACAGCCACAACGTCTAT
ATCACGGCCGACAAGCAGAAGAACGGCATCAAGGCTAACTTCAAGATCCGCCACAACGTTGAGGACGGCA
GCGTGCAGCTCGCCGACCACTACCAGCAGAACACCCCCATCGGCGACGGCCCCGTGCTGCTGCCCGACAA
CCACTACCTGAGCCATCAGTCCGCCCTGAGCAAAGACCCCAACGAGAAGCGCGATCACATGGTCCTGCTG
GAGTTCGTGACCGCCGCCGGGATTACACATGGCATGGACGAGCTGTACAAGGGATCCATGACAGCTGACA
AGGAGAAGAAAAGGAGTAGCTCGGAGAGGAGGAAGGAGAAGTCCCGGGATGCTGCGCGGTGCCGGCGGAG
CAAGGAGACGGAGGTGTTCTATGAGCTGGCCCATGAGCTGCCTCTGCCCCACAGTGTGAGCTCCCATCTG
GACAAGGCCTCCATCATGCGACTGGCAATCAGCTTCCTGCGAACACACAAGCTCCTCTCCTCAGTTTGCT
CTGAAAACGAGTCCGAAGCCGAAGCTGACCAGCAGATGGACAACTTGTACCTGAAAGCCTTGGAGGGTTT
CATTGCCGTGGTGACCCAAGATGGCGACATGATCTTTCTGTCAGAAAACATCAGCAAGTTCATGGGACTT
ACACAGGTGGAGCTAACAGGACATAGTATCTTTGACTTCACTCATCCCTGCGACCATGAGGAGATTCGTG
AGAACCTGAGTCTCAAAAATGGCTCTGGTTTTGGGAAAAAAAGCAAAGACATGTCCACAGAGCGGGACTT
CTTCATGAGGATGAAGTGCACGGTCACCAACAGAGGCCGTACTGTCAACCTCAAGTCAGCCACCTGGAAG
GTCTTGCACTGCACGGGCCAGGTGAAAGTCTACAACAACTGCCCTCCTCACAATAGTCTGTGTGGCTACA
AGGAGCCCCTGCTGTCCTGCCTCATCATCATGTGTGAACCAATCCAGCACCCATCCCACATGGACATCCC
CCTGGATAGCAAGACCTTCCTGAGCCGCCACAGCATGGACATGAAGTTCACCTACTGTGATGACAGAATC
ACAGAACTGATTGGTTACCACCCTGAGGAGCTGCTTGGCCGCTCAGCCTATGAATTCTACCATGCGCTAG
ACTCCGAGAACATGACCAAGAGTCACCAGAACTTGTGCACCAAGGGTCAGGTAGTAAGTGGCCAGTACCG
GATGCTCGCAAAGCATGGGGGCTACGTGTGGCTGGAGACCCAGGGGACGGTCATCTACAACCCTCGCAAC
CTGCAGCCCCAGTGCATCATGTGTGTCAACTACGTCCTGAGTGAGATTGAGAAGAATGACGTGGTGTTCT
CCATGGACCAGACTGAATCCCTGTTCAAGCCCCACCTGATGGCCATGAACAGCATCTTTGATAGCAGTGG
CAAGGGGGCTGTGTCTGAGAAGAGTAACTTCCTATTCACCAAGCTAAAGGAGGAGCCCGAGGAGCTGGCC
CAGCTGGCTCCCACCCCAGGAGACGCCATCATCTCTCTGGATTTCGGGAATCAGAACTTCGAGGAGTCCT
CAGCCTATGGCAAGGCCATCCTGCCCCCGAGCCAGCCATGGGCCACGGAGTTGAGGAGCCACAGCACCCA
GAGCGAGGCTGGGAGCCTGCCTGCCTTCACCGTGCCCCAGGCAGCTGCCCCGGGCAGCACCACCCCCAGT
GCCACCAGCAGCAGCAGCAGCTGCTCCACGCCCAATAGCCCTGAAGACTATTACACATCTTTGGATAACG
ACCTGAAGATTGAAGTGATTGAGAAGCTCTTCGCCATGGACACAGAGGCCAAGGACCAATGCAGTACCCA
GACGGATTTCAATGAGCTGGACTTGGAGGAACTGGCACCCTATATCCCCATGGACGGGGAAGACTTCCAG
CTAAGCCCCATCTGCCCCGAGGAGCGGCTCTTGGCGGAGAACCCACAGTCCACCCCCCAGCACTGCTTCA
GTGCCATGACAAACATCTTCCAGCCACTGGCCCCTGTAGCCCCGCACAGTCCCTTCCTCCTGGACAAGTT
TCAGCAGCAGCTGGAGAGCAAGAAGACAGAGCCCGAGCACCGGCCCATGTCCTCCATCTTCTTTGATGCC
GGAAGCAAAGCATCCCTGCCACCGTGCTGTGGCCAGGCCAGCACCCCTCTCTCTTCCATGGGGGGCAGAT
CCAATACCCAGTGGCCCCCAGATCCACCATTACATTTTGGGCCCACAAAGTGGGCCGTCGGGGATCAGCG
CACAGAGTTCTTGGGAGCAGCGCCGTTGGGGCCCCCTGTCTCTCCACCCCATGTCTCCACCTTCAAGACA
AGGTCTGCAAAGGGTTTTGGGGCTCGAGGCCCAGACGTGCTGAGTCCGGCCATGGTAGCCCTCTCCAACA
AGCTGAAGCTGAAGCGACAGCTGGAGTATGAAGAGCAAGCCTTCCAGGACCTGAGCGGGGGGGACCCACC
TGGTGGCAGCACCTCACATTTGATGTGGAAACGGATGAAGAACCTCAGGGGTGGGAGCTGCCCTTTGATG
CCGGACAAGCCACTGAGCGCAAATGTACCCAATGATAAGTTCACCCAAAACCCCATGAGGGGCCTGGGCC
ATCCCCTGAGACATCTGCCGCTGCCACAGCCTCCATCTGCCATCAGTCCCGGGGAGAACAGCAAGAGCAG
GTTCCCCCCACAGTGCTACGCCACCCAGTACCAGGACTACAGCCTGTCGTCAGCCCACAAGGTGTCAGGC
ATGGCAAGCCGGCTGCTCGGGCCCTCATTTGAGTCCTACCTGCTGCCCGAACTGACCAGATATGACTGTG
AGGTGAACGTGCCCGTGCTGGGAAGCTCCACGCTCCTGCAAGGAGGGGACCTCCTCAGAGCCCTGGACCA
GGCCACCTGAGATATCCATCACACTGGCGGCCGCTCGAGCATGCATCTAGAGGGCCCTATTCTATAGTGT
CACCTAAATGCTAGAGCTCGCTGATCAGCCTCGACTGTGCCTTCTAGTTGCCAGCCATCTGTTGTTTGCC
CCTCCCCCGTGCCTTCCTTGACCCTGGAAGGTGCCACTCCCACTGTCCTTTCCTAATAAAATGAGGAAAT
TGCATCGCATTGTCTGAGTAGGTGTCATTCTATTCTGGGGGGTGGGGTGGGGCAGGACAGCAAGGGGGAG
GATTGGGAAGACAATAGCAGGCATGCTGGGGATGCGGTGGGCTCTATGGCTTCTGAGGCGGAAAGAACCA
GCTGGGGCTCTAGGGGGTATCCCC
[124 nt withheld, positions 4645-4768]
C
[91 nt withheld, positions 4770-4860]
A
[49 nt withheld, positions 4862-4910]
CCTTTGACGTTGGAGTCCACGTTCTTT
[37 nt withheld, positions 4938-4974]
ACCCTATCTCGGTCTATTCTTTTGATTTATAAGGGATTTTGCCGATTTCGGCCTATTGGTTAAAAAATGA
GCTGATTTAACAAAAATTTAACGCGAATTAATTCTGTGGAATGTGTGTCAGTTAGGGTGTGGAAAGTCCC
CAGGCTCCCCAGCAGGCAGAAGTATGCAAAGCATGCATCTCAATTAGTCAGCAACCAGGTGTGGAAAGTC
CCCAGGCTCCCCAGCAGGCAGAAGTATGCAAAGCATGCATCTCAATTAGTCAGCAACCATAGTCCCGCCC
CTAACTCCGCCCATCCCGCCCCTAACTCCGCCCAGTTCCGCCCATTCTCCGCCCCATGGCTGACTAATTT
TTTTTATTTATGCAGAGGCCGAGGCCGCCTCTGCCTCTGAGCTATTCCAGAAGTAGTGAGGAGGCTTTTT
TGGAGGCCTAGGCTTTTGCAAAAAGCTCCCGGGAGCTTGTATATCCATTTTCGGATCTGATCAAGAGACA
GGATGAGGATCGTTTCGCATGATTGAACAAGATGGATTGCACGCAGGTTCTCCGGCCGCTTGGGTGGAGA
GGCTATTCGGCTATGACTGGGCACAACAGACAATCGGCTGCTCTGATGCCGCCGTGTTCCGGCTGTCAGC
GCAGGGGCGCCCGGTTCTTTTTGTCAAGACCGACCTGTCCGGTGCCCTGAATGAACTGCAGGACGAGGCA
GCGCGGCTATCGTGGCTGGCCACGACGGGCGTTCCTTGCGCAGCTGTGCTCGACGTTGTCACTGAAGCGG
GAAGGGACTGGCTGCTATTGGGCGAAGTGCCGGGGCAGGATCTCCTGTCATCTCACCTTGCTCCTGCCGA
GAAAGTATCCATCATGGCTGATGCAATGCGGCGGCTGCATACGCTTGATCCGGCTACCTGCCCATTCGAC
CACCAAGCGAAACATCGCATCGAGCGAGCACGTACTCGGATGGAAGCCGGTCTTGTCGATCAGGATGATC
TGGACGAAGAGCATCAGGGGCTCGCGCCAGCCGAACTGTTCGCCAGGCTCAAGGCGCGCATGCCCGACGG
CGAGGATCTCGTCGTGACCCATGGCGATGCCTGCTTGCCGAATATCATGGTGGAAAATGGCCGCTTTTCT
GGATTCATCGACTGTGGCCGGCTGGGTGTGGCGGACCGCTATCAGGACATAGCGTTGGCTACCCGTGATA
TTGCTGAAGAGCTTGGCGGCGAATGGGCTGACCGCTTCCTCGTGCTTTACGGTATCGCCGCTCCCGATTC
GCAGCGCATCGCCTTCTATCGCCTTCTTGACGAGTTCTTCTGAGCGGGACTCTGGGGTTCGAAATGACCG
ACCAAGCGACGCCCAACCTGCCATCACGAGATTTCGATTCCACCGCCGCCTTCTATGAAAGGTTGGGCTT
CGGAATCGTTTTCCGGGACGCCGGCTGGATGATCCTCCAGCGCGGGGATCTCATGCTGGAGTTCTTCGCC
CACCCCAACTTGTTTATTGCAGCTTATAATGGTTACAAATAAAGCAATAGCATCACAAATTTCACAAATA
AAGCATTTTTTTCACTGCATTCTAGTTGTGGTTTGTCCAAACTCATCAATGTATCTTATCATGTCTGTAT
ACCGTCGACCTCTAGCTAGAGCTTGGCGTAATCATGGTCATAGCTGTTTCCTGTGTGAAATTGTTATCCG
CTCACAATTCCACACAACATACGAGCCGGAAGCATAAAGTGTAAAGCCTGGGGTGCCTAATGAGTGAGCT
AACTCACATTAATTGCGTTGCGCTCACTGCCCGCTTTCCAGTCGGGAAACCTGTCGTGCCAGCTGCATTA
ATGAATCGGCCAACGCGCGGGGAGAGGCGGTTTGCGTATTGGGCGCTCTTCCGCTTCCTCGCTCACTGAC
TCGCTGCGCTCGGTCGTTCGGCTGCGGCGAGCGGTATCAGCTCACTCAAAGGCGGTAATACGGTTATCCA
CAGAATCAGGGGATAACGCAGGAAAGAACATGTGAGCAAAAGGCCAGCAAAAGGCCAGGAACCGTAAAAA
GGCCGCGTTGCTGGCGTTTTTCCATAGGCTCCGCCCCCCTGACGAGCATCACAAAAATCGACGCTCAAGT
CAGAGGTGGCGAAACCCGACAGGACTATAAAGATACCAGGCGTTTCCCCCTGGAAGCTCCCTCGTGCGCT
CTCCTGTTCCGACCCTGCCGCTTACCGGATACCTGTCCGCCTTTCTCCCTTCGGGAAGCGTGGCGCTTTC
TCATAGCTCACGCTGTAGGTATCTCAGTTCGGTGTAGGTCGTTCGCTCCAAGCTGGGCTGTGTGCACGAA
CCCCCCGTTCAGCCCGACCGCTGCGCCTTATCCGGTAACTATCGTCTTGAGTCCAACCCGGTAAGACACG
ACTTATCGCCACTGGCAGCAGCCACTGGTAACAGGATTAGCAGAGCGAGGTATGTAGGCGGTGCTACAGA
GTTCTTGAAGTGGTGGCCTAACTACGGCTACACTAGAAGAACAGTATTTGGTATCTGCGCTCTGCTGAAG
CCAGTTACCTTCGGAAAAAGAGTTGGTAGCTCTTGATCCGGCAAACAAACCACCGCTGGTAGCGGTGGTT
TTTTTGTTTGCAAGCAGCAGATTACGCGCAGAAAAAAAGGATCTCAAGAAGATCCTTTGATCTTTTCTAC
GGGGTCTGACGCTCAGTGGAACGAAAACTCACGTTAAGGGATTTTGGTCATGAGATTATCAAAAAGGATC
TTCACCTAGATCCTTTTAAATTAAAAATGAAGTTTTAAATCAATCTAAAGTATATATGAGTAAACTTGGT
CTGACAGTTACCAATGCTTAATCAGTGAGGCACCTATCTCAGCGATCTGTCTATTTCGTTCATCCATAGT
TGCCTGACTCCCCGTCGTGTAGATAACTACGATACGGGAGGGCTTACCATCTGGCCCCAGTGCTGCAATG
ATACCGCGAGACCCACGCTCACCGGCTCCAGATTTATCAGCAATAAACCAGCCAGCCGGAAGGGCCGAGC
GCAGAAGTGGTCCTGCAACTTTATCCGCCTCCATCCAGTCTATTAATTGTTGCCGGGAAGCTAGAGTAAG
TAGTTCGCCAGTTAATAGTTTGCGCAACGTTGTTGCCATTGCTACAGGCATCGTGGTGTCACGCTCGTCG
TTTGGTATGGCTTCATTCAGCTCCGGTTCCCAACGATCAAGGCGAGTTACATGATCCCCCATGTTGTGCA
AAAAAGCGGTTAGCTCCTTCGGTCCTCCGATCGTTGTCAGAAGTAAGTTGGCCGCAGTGTTATCACTCAT
GGTTATGGCAGCACTGCATAATTCTCTTACTGTCATGCCATCCGTAAGATGCTTTTCTGTGACTGGTGAG
TACTCAACCAAGTCATTCTGAGAATAGTGTATGCGGCGACCGAGTTGCTCTTGCCCGGCGTCAATACGGG
ATAATACCGCGCCACATAGCAGAACTTTAAAAGTGCTCATCATTGGAAAACGTTCTTCGGGGCGAAAACT
CTCAAGGATCTTACCGCTGTTGAGATCCAGTTCGATGTAACCCACTCGTGCACCCAACTGATCTTCAGCA
TCTTTTACTTTCACCAGCGTTTCTGGGTGAGCAAAAACAGGAAGGCAAAATGCCGCAAAAAAGGGAATAA
GGGCGACACGGAAATGTTGAATACTCATACTCTTCCTTTTTCAATATTATTGAAGCATTTATCAGGGTTA
TTGTCTCATGAGCGGATACATATTTGAATGTATTTAGAAAAATAAACAAATAGGGGTTCCGCGCACATTT
CCCCGAAAAGTGCCACCTGACG
